>Addgene plasmid #69839 | pEGFP-C3-PLK4-S305A-3xFLAG | depositor full sequence | sequence record 123878 | pEGFP-C3-PLK4-S305A-3xFLAG sequence 7704 bps
ATGGTGAGCAAGGGCGAGGAGCTGTTCACCGGGGTGGTGCCCATCCTGGTCGAGCTGGACGGCGACGTAA
ACGGCCACAAGTTCAGCGTGTCCGGCGAGGGCGAGGGCGATGCCACCTACGGCAAGCTGACCCTGAAGTT
CATCTGCACCACCGGCAAGCTGCCCGTGCCCTGGCCCACCCTCGTGACCACCCTGACCTACGGCGTGCAG
TGCTTCAGCCGCTACCCCGACCACATGAAGCAGCACGACTTCTTCAAGTCCGCCATGCCCGAAGGCTACG
TCCAGGAGCGCACCATCTTCTTCAAGGACGACGGCAACTACAAGACCCGCGCCGAGGTGAAGTTCGAGGG
CGACACCCTGGTGAACCGCATCGAGCTGAAGGGCATCGACTTCAAGGAGGACGGCAACATCCTGGGGCAC
AAGCTGGAGTACAACTACAACAGCCACAACGTCTATATCATGGCCGACAAGCAGAAGAACGGCATCAAGG
TGAACTTCAAGATCCGCCACAACATCGAGGACGGCAGCGTGCAGCTCGCCGACCACTACCAGCAGAACAC
CCCCATCGGCGACGGCCCCGTGCTGCTGCCCGACAACCACTACCTGAGCACCCAGTCCGCCCTGAGCAAA
GACCCCAACGAGAAGCGCGATCACATGGTCCTGCTGGAGTTCGTGACCGCCGCCGGGATCACTCTCGGCA
TGGACGAGCTGTACAAGTACTCAGATCTCGAGCTCAAGCTTGGTACCATGGCGACCTGCATCGGGGAGAA
GATCGAGGATTTTAAAGTTGGAAATCTGCTTGGTAAAGGATCATTTGCTGGTGTCTACAGAGCTGAGTCC
ATTCACACTGGTTTGGAAGTTGCAATCAAAATGATAGATAAGAAAGCCATGTACAAAGCAGGAATGGTAC
AGAGAGTCCAAAATGAGGTGAAAATACATTGCCAATTGAAACATCCTTCTATCTTGGAGCTTTATAACTA
TTTTGAAGATAGCAATTATGTGTATCTGGTATTAGAAATGTGCCATAATGGAGAAATGAACAGGTATCTA
AAGAATAGAGTGAAACCCTTCTCAGAAAATGAAGCTCGACACTTCATGCACCAGATCATCACAGGGATGT
TGTATCTTCATTCTCATGGTATACTACACCGGGACCTCACACTTTCTAACCTCCTACTGACTCGTAATAT
GAACATCAAGATTGCTGATTTTGGGCTGGCAACTCAACTGAAAATGCCACATGAAAAGCACTATACATTA
TGTGGAACTCCTAACTACATTTCACCAGAAATTGCCACTCGAAGTGCACATGGCCTTGAATCTGATGTTT
GGTCCCTGGGCTGTATGTTTTATACATTACTTATCGGGAGACCACCCTTCGACACTGACACAGTCAAGAA
CACATTAAATAAAGTAGTATTGGCAGATTATGAAATGCCATCTTTTTTGTCAATAGAGGCCAAGGACCTT
ATTCACCAGTTACTTCGTAGAAATCCAGCAGATCGTTTAAGTCTGTCTTCAGTATTGGACCATCCTTTTA
TGTCCCGAAATTCTTCAACAAAAAGTAAAGATTTAGGAACTGTGGAAGACTCAATTGATAGTGGGCATGC
CACAATTTCTACTGCAATTACAGCTTCTTCCAGTACCAGTATAAGTGGTGCGTTATTTGACAAAAGAAGA
CTTTTGATTGGTCAGCCACTCCCAAATAAAATGACTGTATTTCCAAAGAATAAAAGTTCAACTGATTTTT
CTTCTTCAGGAGATGGAAACAGTTTTTATACTCAGTGGGGAAATCAAGAAACCAGTAATAGTGGAAGGGG
AAGAGTAATTCAAGATGCAGAAGAAAGGCCACATTCTCGATACCTTCGTAGAGCTTATTCCTCTGATAGA
TCTGGCACTTCTAATAGTCAGTCTCAAGCAAAAACATATACAATGGAACGATGTCACTCAGCAGAAATGC
TTTCAGTGTCCAAAAGATCAGGAGGAGGTGAAAATGAAGAGAGGTACTCACCCACAGACAACAATGCCAA
CATTTTTAACTTCTTTAAAGAAAAGACATCCAGTAGTTCTGGATCTTTTGAAAGACCTGATAACAATCAA
GCACTCTCCAATCATCTTTGTCCAGGAAAAACTCCTTTTCCATTTGCAGACCCGACACCTCAGACTGAAA
CCGTACAACAGTGGTTTGGGAATCTGCAAATAAATGCTCATTTAAGAAAAACTACTGAATATGACAGCAT
CAGCCCAAACCGGGACTTCCAGGGCCATCCAGATTTGCAGAAGGACACATCAAAAAATGCCTGGACTGAT
ACAAAAGTCAAAAAGAACTCTGATGCTTCTGATAATGCACATTCTGTAAAACAGCAAAATACCATGAAAT
ATATGACTGCACTTCACAGTAAACCTGAGATAATCCAACAAGAATGTGTTTTTGGCTCAGATCCTCTTTC
TGAACAGAGCAAGACTAGGGGTATGGAGCCACCATGGGGTTATCAGAATCGTACATTAAGAAGCATTACA
TCTCCGTTGGTTGCTCACAGGTTAAAACCAATCAGACAGAAAACCAAAAAGGCTGTGGTGAGCATACTTG
ATTCAGAGGAGGTGTGTGTGGAGCTTGTAAAGGAGTATGCATCTCAAGAATATGTGAAAGAAGTTCTTCA
GATATCTAGTGATGGAAATACGATCACTATTTATTATCCAAATGGTGGTAGAGGTTTTCCTCTTGCTGAT
AGACCACCCTCACCTACTGACAACATCAGTAGGTACAGCTTTGACAATTTACCAGAAAAATACTGGCGAA
AATATCAATATGCTTCCAGGTTTGTACAGCTTGTAAGATCTAAATCTCCCAAAATCACTTATTTTACAAG
ATATGCTAAATGCATTTTGATGGAGAATTCTCCTGGTGCTGATTTTGAGGTTTGGTTTTATGATGGGGTA
AAAATACACAAAACAGAAGATTTCATTCAGGTGATTGAAAAGACAGGGAAGTCTTACACTTTAAAAAGTG
AAAGTGAAGTTAATAGCTTGAAAGAGGAGATAAAAATGTATATGGACCATGCTAATGAGGGTCATCGTAT
TTGTTTAGCACTGGAATCCATAATTTCAGAAGAGGAAAGGAAAACTAGGAGTGCTCCCTTTTTCCCAATA
ATCATAGGAAGAAAACCTGGTAGTACTAGTTCACCTAAGGCCTTATCACCTCCTCCTTCTGTGGACTCAA
ATTACCCAACGAGAGATAGAGCATCTTTCAACAGAATGGTCATGCATAGTGCTGCTTCTCCAACACAGGC
ACCAATCCTTAATCCCTCTATGGTTACAAATGAAGGACTTGGTCTTACAACTACAGCTTCTGGAACAGAC
ATCTCTTCTAATAGTCTAAAAGATTGTCTTCCTAAATCAGCACAACTTTTGAAATCTGTTTTTGTGAAAA
ATGTTGGTTGGGCTACACAGTTAACTAGTGGAGCTGTGTGGGTTCAGTTTAATGATGGGTCCCAGTTGGT
TGTGCAGGCAGGAGTGTCTTCTATCAGTTATACCTCACCAAATGGTCAAACAACTAGGTATGGAGAAAAT
GAAAAATTACCAGACTACATCAAACAGAAATTACAGTGTCTGTCTTCCATCCTTTTGATGTTTTCTAATC
CGACTCCTAATTTTCATAAGCTTCGAATTCTGCAGTCGACGATGGACTACAAAGACCATGACGGTGATTA
TAAAGATCATGATATCGATTACAAGGATGACGATGACAAAGGATCCACCGGATCTAGATAACTGATCATA
ATCAGCCATACCACATTTGTAGAGGTTTTACTTGCTTTAAAAAACCTCCCACACCTCCCCCTGAACCTGA
AACATAAAATGAATGCAATTGTTGTTGTTAACTTGTTTATTGCAGCTTATAATGGTTACAAATAAAGCAA
TAGCATCACAAATTTCACAAATAAAGCATTTTTTTCACTGCATTCTAGTTGTGGTTTGTCCAAACTCATC
AATGTATCTTAACGCGTAAATTGTAAGCGTTAATATTTTGTTAAAATTCGCGTTAAATTTTTGTTAAATC
AGCTCATTTTTTAACCAATAGGCCGAAATCGGCAAAATCCCTTATAAATCAAAAGAATAGACCGAGATAG
GGT
[37 nt withheld, positions 4134-4170]
AAAGAACGTGGACTCCAACGTCAAAGG
[49 nt withheld, positions 4198-4246]
T
[91 nt withheld, positions 4248-4338]
G
[124 nt withheld, positions 4340-4463]
CAGGTGGCACTTTTCGGGGAAATGTGCGCGGAACCCCTATTTGTTTATTTTTCTAAATACATTCAAATAT
GTATCCGCTCATGAGACAATAACCCTGATAAATGCTTCAATAATATTGAAAAAGGAAGAGTCCTGAGGCG
GAAAGAACCAGCTGTGGAATGTGTGTCAGTTAGGGTGTGGAAAGTCCCCAGGCTCCCCAGCAGGCAGAAG
TATGCAAAGCATGCATCTCAATTAGTCAGCAACCAGGTGTGGAAAGTCCCCAGGCTCCCCAGCAGGCAGA
AGTATGCAAAGCATGCATCTCAATTAGTCAGCAACCATAGTCCCGCCCCTAACTCCGCCCATCCCGCCCC
TAACTCCGCCCAGTTCCGCCCATTCTCCGCCCCATGGCTGACTAATTTTTTTTATTTATGCAGAGGCCGA
GGCCGCCTCGGCCTCTGAGCTATTCCAGAAGTAGTGAGGAGGCTTTTTTGGAGGCCTAGGCTTTTGCAAA
GATCGATCAAGAGACAGGATGAGGATCGTTTCGCATGATTGAACAAGATGGATTGCACGCAGGTTCTCCG
GCCGCTTGGGTGGAGAGGCTATTCGGCTATGACTGGGCACAACAGACAATCGGCTGCTCTGATGCCGCCG
TGTTCCGGCTGTCAGCGCAGGGGCGCCCGGTTCTTTTTGTCAAGACCGACCTGTCCGGTGCCCTGAATGA
ACTGCAAGACGAGGCAGCGCGGCTATCGTGGCTGGCCACGACGGGCGTTCCTTGCGCAGCTGTGCTCGAC
GTTGTCACTGAAGCGGGAAGGGACTGGCTGCTATTGGGCGAAGTGCCGGGGCAGGATCTCCTGTCATCTC
ACCTTGCTCCTGCCGAGAAAGTATCCATCATGGCTGATGCAATGCGGCGGCTGCATACGCTTGATCCGGC
TACCTGCCCATTCGACCACCAAGCGAAACATCGCATCGAGCGAGCACGTACTCGGATGGAAGCCGGTCTT
GTCGATCAGGATGATCTGGACGAAGAGCATCAGGGGCTCGCGCCAGCCGAACTGTTCGCCAGGCTCAAGG
CGAGCATGCCCGACGGCGAGGATCTCGTCGTGACCCATGGCGATGCCTGCTTGCCGAATATCATGGTGGA
AAATGGCCGCTTTTCTGGATTCATCGACTGTGGCCGGCTGGGTGTGGCGGACCGCTATCAGGACATAGCG
TTGGCTACCCGTGATATTGCTGAAGAGCTTGGCGGCGAATGGGCTGACCGCTTCCTCGTGCTTTACGGTA
TCGCCGCTCCCGATTCGCAGCGCATCGCCTTCTATCGCCTTCTTGACGAGTTCTTCTGAGCGGGACTCTG
GGGTTCGAAATGACCGACCAAGCGACGCCCAACCTGCCATCACGAGATTTCGATTCCACCGCCGCCTTCT
ATGAAAGGTTGGGCTTCGGAATCGTTTTCCGGGACGCCGGCTGGATGATCCTCCAGCGCGGGGATCTCAT
GCTGGAGTTCTTCGCCCACCCTAGGGGGAGGCTAACTGAAACACGGAAGGAGACAATACCGGAAGGAACC
CGCGCTATGACGGCAATAAAAAGACAGAATAAAACGCACGGTGTTGGGTCGTTTGTTCATAAACGCGGGG
TTCGGTCCCAGGGCTGGCACTCTGTCGATACCCCACCGAGACCCCATTGGGGCCAATACGCCCGCGTTTC
TTCCTTTTCCCCACCCCACCCCCCAAGTTCGGGTGAAGGCCCAGGGCTCGCAGCCAACGTCGGGGCGGCA
GGCCCTGCCATAGCCTCAGGTTACTCATATATACTTTAGATTGATTTAAAACTTCATTTTTAATTTAAAA
GGATCTAGGTGAAGATCCTTTTTGATAATCTCATGACCAAAATCCCTTAACGTGAGTTTTCGTTCCACTG
AGCGTCAGACCCCGTAGAAAAGATCAAAGGATCTTCTTGAGATCCTTTTTTTCTGCGCGTAATCTGCTGC
TTGCAAACAAAAAAACCACCGCTACCAGCGGTGGTTTGTTTGCCGGATCAAGAGCTACCAACTCTTTTTC
CGAAGGTAACTGGCTTCAGCAGAGCGCAGATACCAAATACTGTCCTTCTAGTGTAGCCGTAGTTAGGCCA
CCACTTCAAGAACTCTGTAGCACCGCCTACATACCTCGCTCTGCTAATCCTGTTACCAGTGGCTGCTGCC
AGTGGCGATAAGTCGTGTCTTACCGGGTTGGACTCAAGACGATAGTTACCGGATAAGGCGCAGCGGTCGG
GCTGAACGGGGGGTTCGTGCACACAGCCCAGCTTGGAGCGAACGACCTACACCGAACTGAGATACCTACA
GCGTGAGCTATGAGAAAGCGCCACGCTTCCCGAAGGGAGAAAGGCGGACAGGTATCCGGTAAGCGGCAGG
GTCGGAACAGGAGAGCGCACGAGGGAGCTTCCAGGGGGAAACGCCTGGTATCTTTATAGTCCTGTCGGGT
TTCGCCACCTCTGACTTGAGCGTCGATTTTTGTGATGCTCGTCAGGGGGGCGGAGCCTATGGAAAAACGC
CAGCAACGCGGCCTTTTTACGGTTCCTGGCCTTTTGCTGGCCTTTTGCTCACATGTTCTTTCCTGCGTTA
TCCCCTGATTCTGTGGATAACCGTATTACCGCCATGCATTAGTTATTAATAGTAATCAATTACGGGGTCA
TTAGTTCATAGCCCATATATGGAGTTCCGCGTTACATAACTTACGGTAAATGGCCCGCCTGGCTGACCGC
CCAACGACCCCCGCCCATTGACGTCAATAATGACGTATGTTCCCATAGTAACGCCAATAGGGACTTTCCA
TTGACGTCAATGGGTGGAGTATTTACGGTAAACTGCCCACTTGGCAGTACATCAAGTGTATCATATGCCA
AGTACGCCCCCTATTGACGTCAATGACGGTAAATGGCCCGCCTGGCATTATGCCCAGTACATGACCTTAT
GGGACTTTCCTACTTGGCAGTACATCTACGTATTAGTCATCGCTATTACCATGGTGATGCGGTTTTGGCA
GTACATCAATGGGCGTGGATAGCGGTTTGACTCACGGGGATTTCCAAGTCTCCACCCCATTGACGTCAAT
GGGAGTTTGTTTTGGCACCAAAATCAACGGGACTTTCCAAAATGTCGTAACAACTCCGCCCCATTGACGC
AAATGGGCGGTAGGCGTGTACGGTGGGAGGTCTATATAAGCAGAGCTGGTTTAGTGAACCGTCAGATCCG
CTAGCGCTACCGGTCGCCACC
Features (pLannotate 1.2.2; 17 found; start..end, strand, type, name):
      1..717     +  CDS            EGFP: EGFP is a basic (constitutively fluorescent) green fluorescent protein published in 1996, derived from Aequorea victoria. It is reported to be a rapidly-maturing weak dimer with moderate acid sensitivity.
    719..741     +  misc_feature   MCS (fragment): multiple cloning site
    748..3657    +  CDS            PLK4: PLK4_HUMAN - Also known as SAK, STK18. Experimental evidence at protein level: Swiss-Prot protein existence level 1. Serine/threonine-protein kinase that plays a central role in centriole duplication. Able to trigger procentriole formation on the surface of the parental centriole cylinder, leading to the recruitment of centriole biogenesis proteins such as SASS6, CENPJ/CPAP, CCP110, CEP135 and gamma-tubulin. When overexpressed, it is able to induce centrosome amplification through the simultaneous generation of multiple procentrioles adjoining each parental centriole during S phase. Phosphoryl
   3658..3681    +  misc_feature   MCS (fragment): multiple cloning site
   3685..3749    +  CDS            3xFLAG (fragment): three tandem FLAG® epitope tags, followed by an enterokinase cleavage site
   3773..3857    +  CDS            large T antigen (fragment): large T antigen from SV40 (simian virus 40)
   3880..4001    +  polyA_signal   SV40 poly(A) signal: SV40 polyadenylation signal
   4035..4463    -  rep_origin     f1 ori (sequence partly withheld): f1 bacteriophage origin of replication; arrow indicates direction of (+) strand synthesis
   4490..4594    +  promoter       AmpR promoter: bla
   4596..4953    +  promoter       SV40 promoter: SV40 enhancer and early promoter
   4988..5782    +  CDS            NeoR/KanR: aminoglycoside phosphotransferase from Tn5; aph(3')-II (or nptII); confers resistance to neomycin, kanamycin, and G418 (Geneticin®)
   5803..5955    +  CDS            ble (fragment): BLE_KLEPN - Experimental evidence at protein level: Swiss-Prot protein existence level 1. Binding protein with a strong affinity to the bleomycin family of antibiotics. Binds to CL990; an antimitotic-antibiotic compound. From Klebsiella pneumoniae.
   6014..6061    +  polyA_signal   HSV TK poly(A) signal: herpes simplex virus thymidine kinase polyadenylation signal (Cole and Stacy, 1985)
   6152..6168    -  polyA_signal   bGH poly(A) signal (fragment): bovine growth hormone polyadenylation signal
   6390..6978    +  rep_origin     ori: high-copy-number ColE1/pMB1/pBR322/pUC origin of replication
   7153..7456    +  enhancer       CMV enhancer: human cytomegalovirus immediate early enhancer
   7457..7660    +  promoter       CMV promoter: human cytomegalovirus (CMV) immediate early promoter
