[The description below was written by a language model from this plasmid's Addgene catalogue record and pLannotate feature annotations shown in this document.]
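Description:
pEGFP-C3-PLK4-S305A-3xFLAG is a 7.7 kb mammalian expression plasmid built on the Clontech pEGFP-C3 backbone. It is propagated in E. coli from a high-copy ColE1/pUC-type origin and also carries an f1 origin. A single Tn5 NeoR/KanR (aminoglycoside phosphotransferase) gene serves both hosts. A bacterial bla-type promoter drives it for kanamycin selection in E. coli, and the adjacent SV40 enhancer/early promoter drives it for G418 selection of transfected mammalian cells, with an HSV TK polyadenylation signal downstream. The short ble, bGH poly(A) and SV40 large T antigen annotations are only fragments picked up by automated annotation, probably backbone remnants rather than functional parts.

The payload is a single fusion open reading frame expressed from the human CMV immediate-early enhancer and promoter and terminated by the SV40 poly(A) signal. EGFP sits at the N terminus and is joined through residual multiple-cloning-site sequence to the 2,910 bp coding sequence of human PLK4 isoform 1 (also known as SAK or STK18). This is followed by another short polylinker segment and a C-terminal 3xFLAG epitope. The PLK4 insert was cloned as a HindIII fragment and carries an S305A substitution, which replaces a serine with a residue that cannot be phosphorylated.

PLK4 is a serine/threonine kinase central to centriole duplication, and its overexpression can drive centrosome amplification. The associated publication concerns PLK4 autophosphorylation, so this mutant is suited to testing how loss of phosphorylation at this position affects the kinase's behaviour. EGFP allows fluorescence localisation, and the FLAG tag allows detection or immunoprecipitation.
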