Addgene plasmid #69839: pEGFP-C3-PLK4-S305A-3xFLAG
Purpose: This plasmid encodes PLK4 isoform 1 carrying an S305A mutation with an N-terminal EGFP tag and C-terminal 3xFLAG tag
Depositing lab: Michel Bornens. Depositing organization: Institut Curie. Publication: Autophosphorylation of polo-like kinase 4 and its role in centriole duplication. Sillibourne JE, Tack F, Vloemans N, Boeckx A, Thambirajah S, Bonnet P, Ramaekers FC, Bornens M, Grand-Perret T. Mol Biol Cell. 2010 Feb 15;21(4):547-61. doi: 10.1091/mbc.E09-06-0505. Epub 2009 Dec 23. PubMed 20032307.
Backbone
  Vector backbone: pEGFP-C3
  Backbone manufacturer: Clontech
  Backbone size w/o insert (bp): 4794
  Total vector size (bp): 7704
  Vector type: Mammalian Expression
  Selectable markers: Neomycin (select with G418)
Growth in bacteria
  Bacterial resistance: Kanamycin, 50 μg/mL
  Growth temperature: 37°C
  Growth strain: DH5alpha
  Copy number: Unknown
Gene/Insert
  Gene/Insert name: PLK4
  Species: H. sapiens (human)
  Insert size (bp): 2910
  Mutation: S305A
  GenBank ID: NM_014264
  Entrez Gene: PLK4 (a.k.a. MCCRP2, SAK, STK18)
  Promoter: CMV
  Tag / fusion protein: EGFP (N terminal on insert); 3xFLAG tag (C terminal on insert)
  Cloning method: Restriction Enzyme; 5′ cloning site Hind III (not destroyed); 3′ cloning site Hind III (not destroyed)
  Sequencing primers: 5′ GFP 3' Fw (TTCGTGACCGCCGCCGGGATCA)
Terms and licenses: Academic/Nonprofit Terms; Industry Terms: Not Available to Industry
How to cite: pEGFP-C3-PLK4-S305A-3xFLAG was a gift from Michel Bornens (Addgene plasmid # 69839 ; http://n2t.net/addgene:69839 ; RRID:Addgene_69839)
