>Addgene plasmid #69839 | pEGFP-C3-PLK4-S305A-3xFLAG | addgene partial sequence | sequence record 127654 | CMV-d2eGFP-F 5'-TATATCATGGCCGACAAGC-3'
AGATCCGCCACAACATCGAGGACGGCAGCGTGCAGCTCGCCGACCACTACCAGCAGAACACCCCCATCGG
CGACGGCCCCGTGCTGCTGCCCGACAACCACTACCTGAGCACCCAGTCCGCCCTGAGCAAAGACCCCAAC
GAGAAGCGCGATCACATGGTCCTGCTGGAGTTCGTGACCGCCGCCGGGATCACTCTCGGCATGGACGAGC
TGTACAAGTACTCAGATCTCGAGCTCAAGCTTGGTACCATGGCGACCTGCATCGGGGAGAAGATCGAGGA
TTTTAAAGTTGGAAATCTGCTTGGTAAAGGATCATTTGCTGGTGTCTACAGAGCTGAGTCCATTCACACT
GGTTTGGAAGTTGCAATCAAAATGATAGATAAGAAAGCCATGTACAAAGCAGGAATGGTACAGAGAGTCC
AAAATGAGGTGAAAATACATTGCCAATTGAAACATCCTTCTATCTTGGAGCTTTATAACTATTTTGAAGA
TAGCAATTATGTGTATCTGGTATTAGAAATGTGCCATAATGGAGAAATGAACAGGTATCTAAAGAATAGA
GTGAAACCCTTCTCAGAAAATGAAGCTCGACACTTCATGCACCAGATCATCACAGGGATGTTGTATCTTC
ATTCTCATGGTATACTACACCGGGACCTCACACTTTCTAACCTCCTACTGACTCGTAATATGAACATCAA
GATTGCTGATTTTGGGCTGGCAACTCAACTGAAAATGCCACATGAAAAGCACTATACATTATGTGGAACT
CCTAACTACATTTCACCAGAAATTGCCACTCGAAGTGCACATGGCCTTGAATCTGATGTTTGGTCCCTGG
GCTGTATGTTTTATACATTACTTATCGGGAGACCACCCTTCGACACTGACACAGTCAAGAACACATTAAA
TAAAGTAGTATTGGCAGATTATGAAATGCCATCTTTTTTGTCAATAGAGGCCAAGGACCTTATTCACCAG
TTACTTC
