>Addgene plasmid #69839 | pEGFP-C3-PLK4-S305A-3xFLAG | addgene partial sequence | sequence record 127656 | SV40pA-R 5'-GAAATTTGTGATGCTATTGC-3'
GTTAACAACAACAATTGCATTCATTTTATGTTTCAGGTTCAGGGGGAGGTGTGGGAGGTTTTTTAAAGCA
AGTAAAACCTCTACAAATGTGGTATGGCTGATTATGATCAGTTATCTAGATCCGGTGGATCCTTTGTCAT
CGTCATCCTTGTAATCGATATCATGATCTTTATAATCACCGTCATGGTCTTTGTAGTCCATCGTCGACTG
CAGAATTCGAAGCTTATGAAAATTAGGAGTCGGATTAGAAAACATCAAAAGGATGGAAGACAGACACTGT
AATTTCTGTTTGATGTAGTCTGGTAATTTTTCATTTTCTCCATACCTAGTTGTTTGACCATTTGGTGAGG
TATAACTGATAGAAGACACTCCTGCCTGCACAACCAACTGGGACCCATCATTAAACTGAACCCACACAGC
TCCACTAGTTAACTGTGTAGCCCAACCAACATTTTTCACAAAAACAGATTTCAAAAGTTGTGCTGATTTA
GGAAGACAATCTTTTAGACTATTAGAAGAGATGTCTGTTCCAGAAGCTGTAGTTGTAAGACCAAGTCCTT
CATTTGTAACCATAGAGGGATTAAGGATTGGTGCCTGTGTTGGAGAAGCAGCACTATGCATGACCATTCT
GTTGAAAGATGCTCTATCTCTCGTTGGGTAATTTGAGTCCACAGAAGGAGGAGGTGATAAGGCCTTAGGT
GAACTAGTACTACCAGGTTTTCTTCCTATGATTATTGGGAAAAAGGGAGCACTCCTAGTTTTCCTTTCCT
CTTCTGAAATTATGGATTCCAGTGCTAAACAAATACGATGACCCTCATTAGCATGGTCCATATACATTTT
TATCTCCTCTTTCAAGCTATTAACTTCACTTTCACTTTTT
