>Addgene plasmid #69839 | pEGFP-C3-PLK4-S305A-3xFLAG | addgene partial sequence | sequence record 129135 | hPLK4int-F 5'-ACTTCGTAGAAATCCAGCAG-3'
ATGTCCCGAAATTCTTCAACAAAAAGTAAAGATTTAGGAACTGTGGAAGACTCAATTGATAGTGGGCATG
CCACAATTTCTACTGCAATTACAGCTTCTTCCAGTACCAGTATAAGTGGTGCGTTATTTGACAAAAGAAG
ACTTTTGATTGGTCAGCCACTCCCAAATAAAATGACTGTATTTCCAAAGAATAAAAGTTCAACTGATTTT
TCTTCTTCAGGAGATGGAAACAGTTTTTATACTCAGTGGGGAAATCAAGAAACCAGTAATAGTGGAAGGG
GAAGAGTAATTCAAGATGCAGAAGAAAGGCCACATTCTCGATACCTTCGTAGAGCTTATTCCTCTGATAG
ATCTGGCACTTCTAATAGTCAGTCTCAAGCAAAAACATATACAATGGAACGATGTCACTCAGCAGAAATG
CTTTCAGTGTCCAAAAGATCAGGAGGAGGTGAAAATGAAGAGAGGTACTCACCCACAGACAACAATGCCA
ACATTTTTAACTTCTTTAAAGAAAAGACATCCAGTAGTTCTGGATCTTTTGAAAGACCTGATAACAATCA
AGCACTCTCCAATCATCTTTGTCCAGGAAAAACTCCTTTTCCATTTGCAGACCCGACACCTCAGACTGAA
ACCGTACAACAGTGGTTTGGGAATCTGCAAATAAATGCTCATTTAAGAAAAACTACTGAATATGACAGCA
TCAGCCCAAACCGGGACTTCCAGGGCCATCCAGATTTGCAGAAGGACACATC
